Addgene plasmid #129830: pRDAX-327 C-Tag miRFP670[1] L20 {Esp3I(2x)} EBPF2
Purpose: PPI (BiFC/TriFC) assay vector
Depositing lab: Gary Lewin. Depositing organization: Max-Delbrueck-Centrum fuer Molekulare Medizin (MDC).
Backbone
  Vector backbone: custom built
  Vector type: Mammalian Expression
Growth in bacteria
  Bacterial resistance: Ampicillin, 100 μg/mL
  Growth temperature: 37°C
  Growth strain: DH5alpha
  Copy number: High Copy
Gene/Insert
  Gene/Insert name: miRFP670
  Species: M. musculus (mouse)
  Cloning method: Restriction Enzyme; 5′ cloning site unknown (unknown if destroyed); 3′ cloning site unknown (unknown if destroyed)
Terms and licenses: Academic/Nonprofit Terms; Industry Terms: Not Available to Industry
How to cite: pRDAX-327 C-Tag miRFP670[1] L20 {Esp3I(2x)} EBPF2 was a gift from Gary Lewin (Addgene plasmid # 129830 ; http://n2t.net/addgene:129830 ; RRID:Addgene_129830)
