[The description below was written by a language model from this plasmid's Addgene catalogue record and pLannotate feature annotations shown in this document.]
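Description:
pRDAX-327 C-Tag miRFP670[1] L20 {Esp3I(2x)} EBPF2 is a custom-built mammalian expression plasmid of about 6.3 kb, designed as an acceptor vector for protein–protein interaction assays based on bimolecular or trimolecular fluorescence complementation (BiFC/TriFC). It is propagated in E. coli as a high-copy plasmid through a ColE1/pUC-type origin and is selected with ampicillin via the β-lactamase gene and its native promoter.

The expression unit is driven by the human CMV immediate-early enhancer and promoter, followed by a chimeric β-globin/immunoglobulin intron that promotes splicing and mRNA export. Downstream lies a partial coding sequence of miRFP670, a biliverdin-dependent near-infrared fluorescent protein. The annotation gives its origin as the bacterium Rhodopseudomonas palustris, although the catalogue lists the insert species as mouse. The name suggests that this is the first split fragment ("[1]"), used as a C-terminal tag joined through a linker ("L20") to a protein of interest, which would be inserted through a pair of Esp3I type IIS sites. The linker and the Esp3I sites are not annotated in the feature table, so their positions cannot be confirmed from it.

An EMCV IRES then directs translation of EBFP2 from the same transcript, giving a blue reporter that marks transfected cells and can normalise the complementation signal. The transcript ends with a second copy of the chimeric intron, a WPRE to enhance expression, and a bGH polyadenylation signal. A T3 promoter, a short β-globin fragment and a rabbit β-globin poly(A) signal also lie further downstream. Near-infrared fluorescence would be restored only when the tagged protein associates with a partner carrying the complementary miRFP670 fragment.
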