Features (pLannotate 1.2.2; 16 found; start..end, strand, type, name):
    154..531     +  enhancer       CMV enhancer: human cytomegalovirus immediate early enhancer
    533..732     +  promoter       CMV promoter: human cytomegalovirus (CMV) immediate early promoter
    871..1003    +  intron         chimeric intron: chimera between introns from human β-globin and immunoglobulin heavy chain genes
   1109..1483    +  CDS            miRFP670 (fragment): miRFP670 is a basic (constitutively fluorescent) near ir fluorescent protein published in 2016, derived from Rhodopseudomonas palustris. It has low acid sensitivity. It requires the cofactor biliverdin for fluorescence.
   1500..2086    +  misc_feature   IRES2: internal ribosome entry site (IRES) of the encephalomyocarditis virus (EMCV)
   2087..2806    +  CDS            EBFP2: enhanced blue variant of GFP (Ai et al., 2007) mammalian codon-optimized
   2852..2984    +  intron         chimeric intron: chimera between introns from human β-globin and immunoglobulin heavy chain genes
   2993..3581    +  misc_feature   WPRE: woodchuck hepatitis virus posttranscriptional regulatory element
   3585..3601    +  misc_feature   MCS (fragment): pUC18/19 multiple cloning site
   3614..3725    +  polyA_signal   bGH poly(A) signal: bovine growth hormone polyadenylation signal
   3821..3839    -  promoter       T3 promoter: promoter for bacteriophage T3 RNA polymerase
   3898..3972    +  CDS            HBB (fragment): HBB_PONPY - Experimental evidence at transcript level: Swiss-Prot protein existence level 2. Involved in oxygen transport from the lung to the various peripheral tissues. From Pongo pygmaeus (Bornean orangutan).
   4043..4098    +  polyA_signal   β-globin poly(A) signal: rabbit β-globin polyadenylation signal (Gil and Proudfoot, 1987)
   4477..5065    -  rep_origin     ori: high-copy-number ColE1/pMB1/pBR322/pUC origin of replication
   5236..6096    -  CDS            AmpR: β-lactamase; bla; confers resistance to ampicillin, carbenicillin, and related antibiotics
   6097..6201    -  promoter       AmpR promoter: bla
>Addgene plasmid #129830 | pRDAX-327 C-Tag miRFP670[1] L20 {Esp3I(2x)} EBPF2 | depositor full sequence | sequence record 249208 | Full Sequence
CCTGCCTCCAGGCCTCAATATTGGCCATTAGCCATATTATTCATTGGTTATATAGCATAAATCAATATTG
GCTATTGGCCATTGCATACGTTGTATCTATATCATAATATGTACATTTATATTGGCTCATGTCCAATATG
ACCGCCATGTTGGCATTGATTATTGACTAGTTATTAATAGTAATCAATTACGGGGTCATTAGTTCATAGC
CCATATATGGAGTTCCGCGTTACATAACTTACGGTAAATGGCCCGCCTGGCTGACCGCCCAACGACCCCC
GCCCATTGACGTCAATAATGACGTATGTTCCCATAGTAACGCCAATAGGGACTTTCCATTGACGTCAATG
GGTGGAGTATTTACGGTAAACTGCCCACTTGGCAGTACATCAAGTGTATCATATGCCAAGTCCGCCCCCT
ATTGACGTCAATGACGGTAAATGGCCCGCCTGGCATTATGCCCAGTACATGACCTTACGGGACTTTCCTA
CTTGGCAGTACATCTACGTATTAGTCATCGCTATTACCATGGTGATGCGGTTTTGGCAGTACACCAATGG
GCGTGGATAGCGGTTTGACTCACGGGGATTTCCAAGTCTCCACCCCATTGACGTCAATGGGAGTTTGTTT
TGGCACCAAAATCAACGGGACTTTCCAAAATGTCGTAATAACCCCGCCCCGTTGACGCAAATGGGCGGTA
GGCGTGTACGGTGGGAGGTCTATATAAGCAGAGCTCGTTTAGTGAACCGTCAGATCACTAGAAGCTTTAT
TGCGGTAGTTTATCACAGTTAAATTGCTAACGCAGTCAGTGCTTCTGACACAACAGTCTCGAACTTAAGC
TGCAGAAGTTGGTCGTGAGGCACTGGGCAGGTAAGTATCAAGGTTACAAGACAGGTTTAAGGAGACCAAT
AGAAACTGGGCTTGTCGAGACAGAGAAGACTCTTGCGTTTCTGATAGGCACCTATTGGTCTTACTGACAT
CCACTTTGCCTTTCTCTCCACAGGTGTCCACTCCCAGGCCACCCGAGACGCCGAGGCACGCCGTCTCCGG
GAGTCCTGGCGGTGGATCCGGAGGCTCTGGGAGCTCTGCCAGCGGTGGCAGCACCAGTGTGGCTGGGCAT
GCTAGCGGTTCTCCTGCCTTTGGCACCGCTAGTCACTCCAACTGCGAGCACGAGGAGATCCATCTTGCTG
GGAGTATCCAGCCTCACGGAGCCCTTCTGGTCGTTAGCGAACACGATCACCGTGTGATTCAGGCAAGCGC
GAATGCAGCCGAGTTCCTCAACCTGGGCAGTGTGCTGGGAGTTCCCTTGGCCGAAATCGACGGAGATCTG
CTGATCAAGATTCTGCCCCATCTCGATCCGACAGCTGAAGGCATGCCAGTAGCAGTTAGGTGTCGCATTG
GGAATCCGTCCACCGAGTATTGCGGTCTGATGCATAGGCCACCAGAAGGAGGGCTGATTATCGAGCTGGA
AAGAGCGGGACCCTAAGAATTCAGATCCGCCCCTCTCCCTCCCCCCCCCCTAACGTTACTGGCCGAAGCC
GCTTGGAATAAGGCCGGTGTGCGTTTGTCTATATGTTATTTTCCACCATATTGCCGTCTTTTGGCAATGT
GAGGGCCCGGAAACCTGGCCCTGTCTTCTTGACGAGCATTCCTAGGGGTCTTTCCCCTCTCGCCAAAGGA
ATGCAAGGTCTGTTGAATGTCGTGAAGGAAGCAGTTCCTCTGGTAGCTTCTTGAAGACAAACAACGTCTG
TAGCGACCCTTTGCAGGCAGCGGAACCCCCCACCTGGCGACAGGTGCCTCTGCGGCCAAAAGCCACGTGT
ATAAGATACACCTGCAAAGGCGGCACAACCCCAGTGCCACGTTGTGAGTTGGATAGTTGTGGAAAGAGTC
AAATGGCTCTCCTCAAGCGTATTCAACAAGGGGCTGAAGGATGCCCAGAAGGTACCCCATTGTATGGGAT
CTGATCTGGGGCCTCGGTACACATGCTTTACATGTGTTTAGTCGAGGTTAAAAAAACGTCTAGGCCCCCC
GAACCACGGGGACGTGGTTTTCCTTTGAAAAACACGATGATAATATGGCCACAACCATGGTGAGCAAGGG
CGAGGAGCTGTTCACCGGGGTGGTGCCCATCCTGGTCGAGCTGGACGGCGACGTAAACGGCCACAAGTTC
AGCGTGAGGGGCGAGGGCGAGGGCGATGCCACCAACGGCAAGCTGACCCTGAAGTTCATCTGCACCACCG
GCAAGCTGCCCGTGCCCTGGCCCACCCTCGTGACCACCCTGAGCCACGGCGTGCAGTGCTTCGCCCGCTA
CCCCGACCACATGAAGCAGCACGACTTCTTCAAGTCCGCCATGCCCGAAGGCTACGTCCAGGAGCGCACC
ATCTTCTTCAAGGACGACGGCACCTACAAGACCCGCGCCGAGGTGAAGTTCGAGGGCGACACCCTGGTGA
ACCGCATCGAGCTGAAGGGCGTCGACTTCAAGGAGGACGGCAACATCCTGGGGCACAAGCTGGAGTACAA
CTTCAACAGCCACAACATCTATATCATGGCCGTCAAGCAGAAGAACGGCATCAAGGTGAACTTCAAGATC
CGCCACAACGTGGAGGACGGCAGCGTGCAGCTCGCCGACCACTACCAGCAGAACACCCCCATCGGCGACG
GCCCCGTGCTGCTGCCCGACAGCCACTACCTGAGCACCCAGTCCGTGCTGAGCAAAGACCCCAACGAGAA
GCGCGATCACATGGTCCTGCTGGAGTTCCGCACCGCCGCCGGGATCACTCTCGGCATGGACGAGCTGTAC
AAGTAAACCGGTGCTCGAGGTACCGATGAATAGCTAAGGTCGAGGCCGCAGGTAAGTATCAAGGTTACAA
GACAGGTTTAAGGAGACCAATAGAAACTGGGCTTGTCGAGACAGAGAAGACTCTTGCGTTTCTGATAGGC
ACCTATTGGTCTTACTGACATCCACTTTGCCTTTCTCTCCACAGGTGTCGACAATCAACCTCTGGATTAC
AAAATTTGTGAAAGATTGACTGGTATTCTTAACTATGTTGCTCCTTTTACGCTATGTGGATACGCTGCTT
TAATGCCTTTGTATCATGCTATTGCTTCCCGTATGGCTTTCATTTTCTCCTCCTTGTATAAATCCTGGTT
GCTGTCTCTTTATGAGGAGTTGTGGCCCGTTGTCAGGCAACGTGGCGTGGTGTGCACTGTGTTTGCTGAC
GCAACCCCCACTGGTTGGGGCATTGCCACCACCTGTCAGCTCCTTTCCGGGACTTTCGCTTTCCCCCTCC
CTATTGCCACGGCGGAACTCATCGCCGCCTGCCTTGCCCGCTGCTGGACAGGGGCTCGGCTGTTGGGCAC
TGACAATTCCGTGGTGTTGTCGGGGAAGCTGACGTCCTTTCCATGGCTGCTCGCCTGTGTTGCCACCTGG
ATTCTGCGCGGGACGTCCTTCTGCTACGTCCCTTCGGCCCTCAATCCAGCGGACCTTCCTTCCCGCGGCC
TGCTGCCGGCTCTGCGGCCTCTTCCGCGTCTTCGCCTTCGCCCTCAGACGAGTCGGATCTCCCTTTGGGC
CGCCTCCCCGCCTGGAATTCGAGCTCGGTACGATCAGCCTCGACTGTGCCTTCTAGTTGCCAGCCATCTG
TTGTTTGCCCCTCCCCCGTGCCTTCCTTGACCCTGGAAGGTGCCACTCCCACTGTCCTTTCCTAATAAAA
TGAGGAAATTGCATCGCATTGTCTGAGTAGGTGTCATTCTATTCTGGGGGGTGGGGTGGGGCAGGACAGC
AAGGGGGAGGATTGGGAAGACAATAGCCCAGCTTTTGTTCCCTTTAGTGAGGGTTAATTGCGCGCTTGGC
GTAATCATGGTCATAGCTGTTTCCTGTGTGAAATTGTTATCCGCTAATTCACTCCTCAGGTGCAGGCTGC
CTATCAGAAGGTGGTGGCTGGTGTGGCCAATGCCCTGGCTCACAAATACCACTGAGATCTTTTTCCCTCT
GCCAAAAATTATGGGGACATCATGAAGCCCCTTGAGCATCTGACTTCTGGCTAATAAAGGAAATTTATTT
TCATTGCAATAGTGTGTTGGAATTTTTTGTGTCTCTCACTCGGAAGGACATATGGGAGGGCAAATCATTT
AAAACATCAGAATGAGTATTTGGTTTAGAGTTTGGCAACATATGCCCATATGCTGGCTGCCATGAACAAA
GGTTGGCTATAAAGAGGTCATCAGTATATGAAACAGCCCCCTGCTGTCCATTCCTTATTCCATAGAAAAG
CCTTGACTTGAGGTTAGATTTTTTTTATATTTTGTTTTGTGTTATTTTTTTCTTTAACATCCCTAAAATT
TTCCTTACATGTTTTACTAGCCAGATTTTTCCTCCTCTCCTGACTACTCCCAGTCATAGCTGTCCCTCTT
CTCTTATGGAGATCGGCCGGCCGCCGGCGTCGACGCGCGCGGCCGCGGCGCGCCGTTGCTGGCGTTTTTC
CATAGGCTCCGCCCCCCTGACGAGCATCACAAAAATCGACGCTCAAGTCAGAGGTGGCGAAACCCGACAG
GACTATAAAGATACCAGGCGTTTCCCCCTGGAAGCTCCCTCGTGCGCTCTCCTGTTCCGACCCTGCCGCT
TACCGGATACCTGTCCGCCTTTCTCCCTTCGGGAAGCGTGGCGCTTTCTCATAGCTCACGCTGTAGGTAT
CTCAGTTCGGTGTAGGTCGTTCGCTCCAAGCTGGGCTGTGTGCACGAACCCCCCGTTCAGCCCGACCGCT
GCGCCTTATCCGGTAACTATCGTCTTGAGTCCAACCCGGTAAGACACGACTTATCGCCACTGGCAGCAGC
CACTGGTAACAGGATTAGCAGAGCGAGGTATGTAGGCGGTGCTACAGAGTTCTTGAAGTGGTGGCCTAAC
TACGGCTACACTAGAAGAACAGTATTTGGTATCTGCGCTCTGCTGAAGCCAGTTACCTTCGGAAAAAGAG
TTGGTAGCTCTTGATCCGGCAAACAAACCACCGCTGGTAGCGGTGGTTTTTTTGTTTGCAAGCAGCAGAT
TACGCGCAGAAAAAAAGGATCTCAAGAAGATCCTTTGATCTTTTCTACGGGGTCTGACGCTCAGTGGAAC
GAAAACTCACGTTAAGGGATTTTGGTCATGAGATTATCAAAAAGGATCTTCACCTAGATCCTTTTAAATT
AAAAATGAAGTTTTAAATCAATCTAAAGTATATATGAGTAAACTTGGTCTGACAGTTACCAATGCTTAAT
CAGTGAGGCACCTATCTCAGCGATCTGTCTATTTCGTTCATCCATAGTTGCCTGACTCCCCGTCGTGTAG
ATAACTACGATACGGGAGGGCTTACCATCTGGCCCCAGTGCTGCAATGATACCGCGAGACCCACGCTCAC
CGGCTCCAGATTTATCAGCAATAAACCAGCCAGCCGGAAGGGCCGAGCGCAGAAGTGGTCCTGCAACTTT
ATCCGCCTCCATCCAGTCTATTAATTGTTGCCGGGAAGCTAGAGTAAGTAGTTCGCCAGTTAATAGTTTG
CGCAACGTTGTTGCCATTGCTACAGGCATCGTGGTGTCACGCTCGTCGTTTGGTATGGCTTCATTCAGCT
CCGGTTCCCAACGATCAAGGCGAGTTACATGATCCCCCATGTTGTGCAAAAAAGCGGTTAGCTCCTTCGG
TCCTCCGATCGTTGTCAGAAGTAAGTTGGCCGCAGTGTTATCACTCATGGTTATGGCAGCACTGCATAAT
TCTCTTACTGTCATGCCATCCGTAAGATGCTTTTCTGTGACTGGTGAGTACTCAACCAAGTCATTCTGAG
AATAGTGTATGCGGCGACCGAGTTGCTCTTGCCCGGCGTCAATACGGGATAATACCGCGCCACATAGCAG
AACTTTAAAAGTGCTCATCATTGGAAAACGTTCTTCGGGGCGAAAACTCTCAAGGATCTTACCGCTGTTG
AGATCCAGTTCGATGTAACCCACTCGTGCACCCAACTGATCTTCAGCATCTTTTACTTTCACCAGCGTTT
CTGGGTGAGCAAAAACAGGAAGGCAAAATGCCGCAAAAAAGGGAATAAGGGCGACACGGAAATGTTGAAT
ACTCATACTCTTCCTTTTTCAATATTATTGAAGCATTTATCAGGGTTATTGTCTCATGAGCGGATACATA
TTTGAATGTATTTAGAAAAATAAACAAATAGGGGTTCCGCGCACATTTCCCCGAAAAGTGCCACCTGACG
TCTAAGAAACCATTATTATCATGACATTAACCTATAAAAATAGGCGTATCACGAGGCCCTTTCGTCTACG
CGCGCGCCGGCGGCGCGCCGTCGACGGCCGGCCGCGGCCGCG
